>Addgene plasmid #220472 | CROPseq-MPSV-eBFP2 | addgene full sequence | sequence record 437895 | Addgene NGS Result
CAACAATTAATAGACTGGATGGAGGCGGATAAAGTTGCAGGACCACTTCTGCGCTCGGCCCTTCCGGCTG
GCTGGTTTATTGCTGATAAATCTGGAGCCGGTGAGCGTGGGTCTCGCGGTATCATTGCAGCACTGGGGCC
AGATGGTAAGCCCTCCCGTATCGTAGTTATCTACACGACGGGGAGTCAGGCAACTATGGATGAACGAAAT
AGACAGATCGCTGAGATAGGTGCCTCACTGATTAAGCATTGGTAACTGTCAGACCAAGTTTACTCATATA
TACTTTAGATTGATTTAAAACTTCATTTTTAATTTAAAAGGATCTAGGTGAAGATCCTTTTTGATAATCT
CATGACCAAAATCCCTTAACGTGAGTTTTCGTTCCACTGAGCGTCAGACCCCGTAGAAAAGATCAAAGGA
TCTTCTTGAGATCCTTTTTTTCTGCGCGTAATCTGCTGCTTGCAAACAAAAAAACCACCGCTACCAGCGG
TGGTTTGTTTGCCGGATCAAGAGCTACCAACTCTTTTTCCGAAGGTAACTGGCTTCAGCAGAGCGCAGAT
ACCAAATACTGTTCTTCTAGTGTAGCCGTAGTTAGGCCACCACTTCAAGAACTCTGTAGCACCGCCTACA
TACCTCGCTCTGCTAATCCTGTTACCAGTGGCTGCTGCCAGTGGCGATAAGTCGTGTCTTACCGGGTTGG
ACTCAAGACGATAGTTACCGGATAAGGCGCAGCGGTCGGGCTGAACGGGGGGTTCGTGCACACAGCCCAG
CTTGGAGCGAACGACCTACACCGAACTGAGATACCTACAGCGTGAGCTATGAGAAAGCGCCACGCTTCCC
GAAGGGAGAAAGGCGGACAGGTATCCGGTAAGCGGCAGGGTCGGAACAGGAGAGCGCACGAGGGAGCTTC
CAGGGGGAAACGCCTGGTATCTTTATAGTCCTGTCGGGTTTCGCCACCTCTGACTTGAGCGTCGATTTTT
GTGATGCTCGTCAGGGGGGCGGAGCCTATGGAAAAACGCCAGCAACGCGGCCTTTTTACGGTTCCTGGCC
TTTTGCTGGCCTTTTGCTCACATGTTCTTTCCTGCGTTATCCCCTGATTCTGTGGATAACCGTATTACCG
CCTTTGAGTGAGCTGATACCGCTCGCCGCAGCCGAACGACCGAGCGCAGCGAGTCAGTGAGCGAGGAAGC
GGAAGAGCGCCCAATACGCAAACCGCCTCTCCCCGCGCGTTGGCCGATTCATTAATGCAGCTGGCACGAC
AGGTTTCCCGACTGGAAAGCGGGCAGTGAGCGCAACGCAATTAATGTGAGTTAGCTCACTCATTAGGCAC
CCCAGGCTTTACACTTTATGCTTCCGGCTCGTATGTTGTGTGGAATTGTGAGCGGATAACAATTTCACAC
AGGAAACAGCTATGACCATGATTACGCCAAGCGCGCAATTAACCCTCACTAAAGGGAACAAAAGCTGGAG
CTGCAAGCTTAATGTAGTCTTATGCAATACTCTTGTAGTCTTGCAACATGGTAACGATGAGTTAGCAACA
TGCCTTACAAGGAGAGAAAAAGCACCGTGCATGCCGATTGGTGGAAGTAAGGTGGTACGATCGTGCCTTA
TTAGGAAGGCAACAGACGGGTCTGACATGGATTGGACGAACCACTGAATTGCCGCATTGCAGAGATATTG
TATTTAAGTGCCTAGCTCGATACATAAACGGGTCTCTCTGGTTAGACCAGATCTGAGCCTGGGAGCTCTC
TGGCTAACTAGGGAACCCACTGCTTAAGCCTCAATAAAGCTTGCCTTGAGTGCTTCAAGTAGTGTGTGCC
CGTCTGTTGTGTGACTCTGGTAACTAGAGATCCCTCAGACCCTTTTAGTCAGTGTGGAAAATCTCTAGCA
GTGGCGCCCGAACAGGGACTTGAAAGCGAAAGGGAAACCAGAGGAGCTCTCTCGACGCAGGACTCGGCTT
GCTGAAGCGCGCACGGCAAGAGGCGAGGGGCGGCGACTGGTGAGTACGCCAAAAATTTTGACTAGCGGAG
GCTAGAAGGAGAGAGATGGGTGCGAGAGCGTCAGTATTAAGCGGGGGAGAATTAGATCGCGATGGGAAAA
AATTCGGTTAAGGCCAGGGGGAAAGAAAAAATATAAATTAAAACATATAGTATGGGCAAGCAGGGAGCTA
GAACGATTCGCAGTTAATCCTGGCCTGTTAGAAACATCAGAAGGCTGTAGACAAATACTGGGACAGCTAC
AACCATCCCTTCAGACAGGATCAGAAGAACTTAGATCATTATATAATACAGTAGCAACCCTCTATTGTGT
GCATCAAAGGATAGAGATAAAAGACACCAAGGAAGCTTTAGACAAGATAGAGGAAGAGCAAAACAAAAGT
AAGACCACCGCACAGCAAGCGGCCGCTGATCTTCAGACCTGGAGGAGGAGATATGAGGGACAATTGGAGA
AGTGAATTATATAAATATAAAGTAGTAAAAATTGAACCATTAGGAGTAGCACCCACCAAGGCAAAGAGAA
GAGTGGTGCAGAGAGAAAAAAGAGCAGTGGGAATAGGAGCTTTGTTCCTTGGGTTCTTGGGAGCAGCAGG
AAGCACTATGGGCGCAGCGTCAATGACGCTGACGGTACAGGCCAGACAATTATTGTCTGGTATAGTGCAG
CAGCAGAACAATTTGCTGAGGGCTATTGAGGCGCAACAGCATCTGTTGCAACTCACAGTCTGGGGCATCA
AGCAGCTCCAGGCAAGAATCCTGGCTGTGGAAAGATACCTAAAGGATCAACAGCTCCTGGGGATTTGGGG
TTGCTCTGGAAAACTCATTTGCACCACTGCTGTGCCTTGGAATGCTAGTTGGAGTAATAAATCTCTGGAA
CAGATTTGGAATCACACGACCTGGATGGAGTGGGACAGAGAAATTAACAATTACACAAGCTTAATACACT
CCTTAATTGAAGAATCGCAAAACCAGCAAGAAAAGAATGAACAAGAATTATTGGAATTAGATAAATGGGC
AAGTTTGTGGAATTGGTTTAACATAACAAATTGGCTGTGGTATATAAAATTATTCATAATGATAGTAGGA
GGCTTGGTAGGTTTAAGAATAGTTTTTGCTGTACTTTCTATAGTGAATAGAGTTAGGCAGGGATATTCAC
CATTATCGTTTCAGAATCTTGAGACAAATGGCAGTATTCATCCACAATTTTAAAAGAAAAGGGGGGATTG
GGGGGTACAGTGCAGGGGAAAGAATAGTAGACATAATAGCAACAGACATACAAACTAAAGAATTACAAAA
ACAAATTACAAAAATTCAAAATTTTCGGGTTTATTACAGGGACAGCAGAGATCCACTTTGGCGCCGGCTC
GAGGGGGCCGCTGAAAGACCCCACCTGTAGGTTTGGCAAGCTAGCTTAAGTAACGCCATTTTGCAAGGCA
TGGAAAATACATAACTGAGAATAGAGAAGTTCAGATCAAGGTTAGGAACAGAGAGACAGCAGAATATGGG
CCAAACAGGATATCTGTGGTAAGCAGTTCCTGCCCCGGCTCAGGGCCAAGAACAGTTGGAACAGCAGAAT
ATGGGCCAAACAGGATATCTGTGGTAAGCAGTTCCTGCCCCGGCTCAGGGCCAAGAACAGATGGTCCCCA
GATGCGGTCCCGCCCTCAGCAGTTTCTAGAGAACCATCAGATGTTTCCAGGGTGCCCCAAGGACCTGAAA
TGACCCTGTGCCTTATTTGAACTAACCAATCAGTTCGCTTCTCGCTTCTGTTCGCGCGCTTCTGCTCCCC
GAGCTCAATAAAAGAGCCCACAACCCCTCACTCGGCGCGCCAGTCCTCCGATTGACTGAGTCGCCCGGAT
CCCGCCACCATGGTGAGCAAGGGCGAGGAGCTGTTCACCGGGGTGGTGCCCATCCTGGTCGAGCTGGACG
GCGACGTAAACGGCCACAAGTTCAGCGTGAGGGGCGAGGGCGAGGGCGATGCCACCAACGGCAAGCTGAC
CCTGAAGTTCATCTGCACCACCGGCAAGCTGCCCGTGCCCTGGCCCACCCTCGTGACCACCCTGAGCCAC
GGCGTGCAGTGCTTCGCCCGCTACCCCGACCACATGAAGCAGCACGACTTCTTCAAGTCCGCCATGCCCG
AAGGCTACGTCCAGGAGCGCACCATCTTCTTCAAGGACGACGGCACCTACAAGACCCGCGCCGAGGTGAA
GTTCGAGGGCGACACCCTGGTGAACCGCATCGAGCTGAAGGGCGTCGACTTCAAGGAGGACGGCAACATC
CTGGGGCACAAGCTGGAGTACAACTTCAACAGCCACAACATCTATATCATGGCCGTCAAGCAGAAGAACG
GCATCAAGGTGAACTTCAAGATCCGCCACAACGTGGAGGACGGCAGCGTGCAGCTCGCCGACCACTACCA
GCAGAACACCCCCATCGGCGACGGCCCCGTGCTGCTGCCCGACAGCCACTACCTGAGCACCCAGTCCGTG
CTGAGCAAAGACCCCAACGAGAAGCGCGATCACATGGTCCTGCTGGAGTTCCGCACCGCCGCCGGGATCA
CTCTCGGCATGGACGAGCTGTACAAGTGAACGCGTTAAGTCGACAATCAACCTCTGGATTACAAAATTTG
TGAAAGATTGACTGGTATTCTTAACTATGTTGCTCCTTTTACGCTATGTGGATACGCTGCTTTAATGCCT
TTGTATCATGCTATTGCTTCCCGTATGGCTTTCATTTTCTCCTCCTTGTATAAATCCTGGTTGCTGTCTC
TTTATGAGGAGTTGTGGCCCGTTGTCAGGCAACGTGGCGTGGTGTGCACTGTGTTTGCTGACGCAACCCC
CACTGGTTGGGGCATTGCCACCACCTGTCAGCTCCTTTCCGGGACTTTCGCTTTCCCCCTCCCTATTGCC
ACGGCGGAACTCATCGCCGCCTGCCTTGCCCGCTGCTGGACAGGGGCTCGGCTGTTGGGCACTGACAATT
CCGTGGTGTTGTCGGGGAAATCATCGTCCTTTCCTTGGCTGCTCGCCTGTGTTGCCACCTGGATTCTGCG
CGGGACGTCCTTCTGCTACGTCCCTTCGGCCCTCAATCCAGCGGACCTTCCTTCCCGCGGCCTGCTGCCG
GCTCTGCGGCCTCTTCCGCGTCTTCGCCTTCGCCCTCAGACGAGTCGGATCTCCCTTTGGGCCGCCTCCC
CGCGTCGACTTTAAGACCAATGACTTACAAGGCAGCTGTAGATCTTAGCCACTTTTTAAAAGAAAAGGGG
GGACTGGAAGGGCTAATTCACTCCCAACGAAGACAAGATTTCACCATTATCGTTTCAGACCCACCTCCCA
ACCCCGAGGGGACCCAGAGAGGGCCTATTTCCCATGATTCCTTCATATTTGCATATACGATACAAGGCTG
TTAGAGAGATAATTAGAATTAATTTGACTGTAAACACAAAGATATTAGTACAAAATACGTGACGTAGAAA
GTAATAATTTCTTGGGTAGTTTGCAGTTTTAAAATTATGTTTTAAAATGGACTATCATATGCTTACCGTA
ACTTGAAAGTATTTCGATTTCTTGGCTTTATATATCTTGTGGAAAGGACGAAACACCGGAGACGGTTGTA
AATGAGCACACAAAATACACATGCTAAAATATTATATTCTATGACCTTTATAAAATCAACCAAAATCTTC
TTTTTAATAACTTTAGTATCAATAATTAGAATTTTTATGTTCCTTTTTGCAAACTTTTAATAAAAATGAG
CAAAATAAAAAAACGCTAGTTTTAGTAACTCGCGTTGTTTTCTTCACCTTTAATAATAGCTACTCCACCA
CTTGTTCCTAAGCGGTCAGCTCCTGCTTCAATCATTTTTTGAGCATCTTCAAATGTTCTAACTCCACCAG
CTGCTTTAACTAAAGCATTGTCTTTAACAACTGACTTCATTAGTTTAACATCTTCAAATGTTGCACCTGA
TTTTGAAAATCCTGTTGATGTTTTAACAAATTCTAATCCAGCTTCAACAGCTATTTCACAAGCTTTCATG
ATTTCTTCTTTTGTTAATAAACAATTTTCCATAATACATTTAACAACATGTGATCCAGCTGCTTTTTTTA
CAGCTTTCATGTCTTCTAAAACTAATTCATAATTTTTGTCTTTTAATGCACCAATATTTAATACCATATC
AATTTCTGTTGCACCATCTTTAATTGCTTCAGAAACTTCGAATGCTTTTGTAGCTGTTGTGCATGCACCT
AGAGGAAAACCTACAACATTTGTTATTCCTACATTTGTGCCTTTTAATAATTCTTTACAATAGCTTGTTC
AATATGAATTAACACAAACTGTTGCAAAATCAAATTCAATTGCTTCATCACATAATTGTTTAATTTCAGC
TTTCGTAGCATCTTGTTTTAATAATGTGTGATCTATATATTTGTTTAGTTTCATTTTTTCTCCTATATAT
TCATTTTTAATTTTAATTCTTTAATAATTTCGTCTACTTTAACTTTAGCGTTTTGAACAGATTCACCAAC
ACCTATAAAATAAATTTTTAGTTTAGGTTCAGTTCCACTTGGGCGAACAGCAAATCATGACTTATCTTCT
AAATAAAATTTTAGTAAGTCTTGTCCTGGCATATTATACATTCCATCGATGTAGTCTTCAACATTAACAA
CTTTAAGTCCAGCAATTTGAGTTAAGGGTGTTGCTCTCAATGATTTCATTAATGGTTCAATTTTTAATTT
CTTTTCTTCTGGTTTAAAATTCAAGTTTAAAGTGAAAGTGTAATATGCACCCATTTCTTTAAATAAATCT
TCTAAATAGTCTACTAATGTTTTATTTTGTTTTTTATAAAATCAAGCAGCCTCTGCTATTAATATAGAAG
CTTGTATTCCATCTTTATCTCTAGCTGAGTCATCAATTACATATCCATAACTTTCTTCATAAGCAAAAAC
AAAATTTAATCCGTTATCTTCTTCTTTAGCAATTTCTCTACCCATTCATTTAAATCCAGTTAAAGTTTTT
ACAATATTAACTCCATATTTTTCATGAGCGATTCTATCACCCAAATCACTTGTTACAAAACTTGAATATA
GAGCCGGATTTTTTGGAATGCTATTTAAGCGTTTTAGATTTGATAATTTTCAATCAATTAAAATTGGTCC
TGTTTGATTTCCATCTAATCTTACAAAATGACCATCATGTTTTATTGCCATTCCAAATCTGTCAGCATCT
GGGTCATTCATAATAATAATATCTGCATCATGTTTAATACCATATTCAAGCGGTATTTTTCATGCAGGAT
CAAATTCTGGATTTGGATTTACAACATTTTTAAATGTTTCATCTTCAAATGCATGCTCTTCAACCTCAAT
AACGTTATATCCTGATTCACGTAATATTTTTGGGGTAAATTTAGTTCCTGTTCCATTAACTGCGCTAAAA
ATAATTTTTAAATCTTTTTTAGCTTCTTGCTCTTTTTTGTACGTCTCTGTTTTAGAGCTAGAAATAGCAA
GTTAAAATAAGGCTAGTCCGTTATCAACTTGAAAAAGTGGCACCGAGTCGGTGCTTTTTTAAGCTTGGCG
TAACTAGATCTTGAGACACTGCTTTTTGCTTGTACTGGGTCTCTCTGGTTAGACCAGATCTGAGCCTGGG
AGCTCTCTGGCTAACTAGGGAACCCACTGCTTAAGCCTCAATAAAGCTTGCCTTGAGTGCTTCAAGTAGT
GTGTGCCCGTCTGTTGTGTGACTCTGGTAACTAGAGATCCCTCAGACCCTTTTAGTCAGTGTGGAAAATC
TCTAGCAGTACGTATAGTAGTTCATGTCATCTTATTATTCAGTATTTATAACTTGCAAAGAAATGAATAT
CAGAGAGTGAGAGGAACTTGTTTATTGCAGCTTATAATGGTTACAAATAAAGCAATAGCATCACAAATTT
CACAAATAAAGCATTTTTTTCACTGCATTCTAGTTGTGGTTTGTCCAAACTCATCAATGTATCTTATCAT
GTCTGGCTCTAGCTATCCCGCCCCTAACTCCGCCCATCCCGCCCCTAACTCCGCCCAGTTCCGCCCATTC
TCCGCCCCATGGCTGACTAATTTTTTTTATTTATGCAGAGGCCGAGGCCGCCTCGGCCTCTGAGCTATTC
CAGAAGTAGTGAGGAGGCTTTTTTGGAGGCCTAGGGACGTACCCAATTCGCCCTATAGTGAGTCGTATTA
CGCGCGCTCACTGGCCGTCGTTTTACAACGTCGTGACTGGGAAAACCCTGGCGTTACCCAACTTAATCGC
CTTGCAGCACATCCCCCTTTCGCCAGCTGGCGTAATAGCGAAGAGGCCCGCACCGATCGCCCTTCCCAAC
AGTTGCGCAGCCTGAATGGCGAATGGG
[124 nt withheld, positions 8358-8481]
C
[91 nt withheld, positions 8483-8573]
A
[49 nt withheld, positions 8575-8623]
CCTTTGACGTTGGAGTCCACGTTCTTT
[37 nt withheld, positions 8651-8687]
ACCCTATCTCGGTCTATTCTTTTGATTTATAAGGGATTTTGCCGATTTCGGCCTATTGGTTAAAAAATGA
GCTGATTTAACAAAAATTTAACGCGAATTTTAACAAAATATTAACGCTTACAATTTAGGTGGCACTTTTC
GGGGAAATGTGCGCGGAACCCCTATTTGTTTATTTTTCTAAATACATTCAAATATGTATCCGCTCATGAG
ACAATAACCCTGATAAATGCTTCAATAATATTGAAAAAGGAAGAGTATGAGTATTCAACATTTCCGTGTC
GCCCTTATTCCCTTTTTTGCGGCATTTTGCCTTCCTGTTTTTGCTCACCCAGAAACGCTGGTGAAAGTAA
AAGATGCTGAAGATCAGTTGGGTGCACGAGTGGGTTACATCGAACTGGATCTCAACAGCGGTAAGATCCT
TGAGAGTTTTCGCCCCGAAGAACGTTTTCCAATGATGAGCACTTTTAAAGTTCTGCTATGTGGCGCGGTA
TTATCCCGTATTGACGCCGGGCAAGAGCAACTCGGTCGCCGCATACACTATTCTCAGAATGACTTGGTTG
AGTACTCACCAGTCACAGAAAAGCATCTTACGGATGGCATGACAGTAAGAGAATTATGCAGTGCTGCCAT
AACCATGAGTGATAACACTGCGGCCAACTTACTTCTGACAACGATCGGAGGACCGAAGGAGCTAACCGCT
TTTTTGCACAACATGGGGGATCATGTAACTCGCCTTGATCGTTGGGAACCGGAGCTGAATGAAGCCATAC
CAAACGACGAGCGTGACACCACGATGCCTGTAGCAATGGCAACAACGTTGCGCAAACTATTAACTGGCGA
ACTACTTACTCTAGCTTCCCGG
Features (pLannotate 1.2.2; 28 found; start..end, strand, type, name):
    426..1014    +  rep_origin     ori: high-copy-number ColE1/pMB1/pBR322/pUC origin of replication
   1197..1289    +  CDS            lacI (fragment): lac repressor; lacI; The lac repressor binds to the lac operator to inhibit transcription in E. coli. This inhibition can be relieved by adding lactose or isopropyl-β-D-thiogalactopyranoside (IPTG).
   1302..1323    +  protein_bind   CAP binding site: CAP binding activates transcription in the presence of cAMP. E. coli catabolite activator protein
   1338..1368    +  promoter       lac promoter: promoter for the E. coli lac operon
   1376..1392    +  protein_bind   lac operator: The lac repressor binds to the lac operator to inhibit transcription in E. coli. This inhibition can be relieved by adding lactose or isopropyl-β-D-thiogalactopyranoside (IPTG). lac repressor encoded by lacI
   1437..1455    +  promoter       T3 promoter: promoter for bacteriophage T3 RNA polymerase
   1483..1709    +  promoter       RSV promoter: Rous sarcoma virus enhancer/promoter
   1710..1890    +  LTR            5' LTR (truncated): truncated 5' long terminal repeat (LTR) from HIV-1
   1937..2062    +  misc_feature   HIV-1 Ψ: packaging signal of human immunodeficiency virus type 1
   2046..2409    +  CDS            HIV-1 gag (fragment): gag protein from human immunodeficiency virus 1; gag
   2555..2788    +  misc_feature   RRE: The Rev response element (RRE) of HIV-1 allows for Rev-dependent mRNA export from the nucleus to the cytoplasm.
   3198..3315    +  misc_feature   cPPT/CTS: central polypurine tract and central termination sequence of HIV-1
   3372..3848    +  LTR            LTR (fragment): long terminal repeat from Moloney murine leukemia virus
   3860..4576    +  CDS            EBFP2: EBFP2 is a basic (constitutively fluorescent) blue fluorescent protein published in 2007, derived from Aequorea victoria. It is reported to be a rapidly-maturing monomer with moderate acid sensitivity.
   4595..5183    +  misc_feature   WPRE: woodchuck hepatitis virus posttranscriptional regulatory element
   5179..5289    +  CDS            nef (fragment): NEF_HV1LA - Experimental evidence at protein level: Swiss-Prot protein existence level 1. Extracellular Nef protein targets CD4(+) T-lymphocytes for apoptosis by interacting with CXCR4 surface receptors. From Human immunodeficiency virus type 1 group M subtype B (isolate Lai) (HIV-1).
   5309..5335    +  CDS            Rev (fragment): human immunodeficiency virus 1 (HIV-1) Rev protein; rev; enhances nuclear export of unspliced and incompletely spliced viral mRNAs
   5339..5579    +  promoter       U6 promoter: RNA polymerase III promoter for human U6 snRNA
   5765..6424    -  CDS            deoC1: DEOC1_STAAN - Also known as dra. Experimental evidence at protein level: Swiss-Prot protein existence level 1. Catalyzes a reversible aldol reaction between acetaldehyde and D-glyceraldehyde 3-phosphate to generate 2-deoxy-D-ribose 5- phosphate. From Staphylococcus aureus (strain N315).
   7469..7544    +  misc_RNA       gRNA scaffold: guide RNA scaffold for the Streptococcus pyogenes CRISPR/Cas9 system
   7597..7777    +  LTR            5' LTR (truncated): truncated 5' long terminal repeat (LTR) from HIV-1
   7855..7976    +  polyA_signal   SV40 poly(A) signal: SV40 polyadenylation signal
   8016..8151    +  rep_origin     SV40 ori: SV40 origin of replication
   8172..8190    -  promoter       T7 promoter: promoter for bacteriophage T7 RNA polymerase
   8198..8353    +  CDS            lacZα (fragment): LacZα fragment of β-galactosidase; lacZ fragment
   8358..8786    +  rep_origin     f1 ori (sequence partly withheld): f1 bacteriophage origin of replication; arrow indicates direction of (+) strand synthesis
   8839..8943    +  promoter       AmpR promoter: bla
   8944..255     +  CDS            AmpR (across the origin): β-lactamase; bla; confers resistance to ampicillin, carbenicillin, and related antibiotics
