[The description below was written by a language model from this plasmid's Addgene catalogue record and pLannotate feature annotations shown in this document.]
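Description:
CROPseq-MPSV-eBFP2 is an empty third-generation-style lentiviral CRISPR guide vector derived from CROPseq-Guide-Puro, in which the original EF1a-puromycin cassette has been replaced by an MPSV-eBFP2 cassette. It is propagated in E. coli through a high-copy ColE1/pUC origin with ampicillin resistance (AmpR). The backbone also carries an f1 ori, an SV40 ori and poly(A) signal, and lac/T3/T7 remnants. The catalogue lists a backbone size of 7,820 bp, whereas the annotated full sequence is 9,549 nt.

The viral genome is driven by an RSV promoter fused to a truncated HIV-1 5' LTR, followed by the Ψ packaging signal, a gag fragment, RRE and cPPT/CTS. Downstream, a gammaretroviral LTR-derived promoter drives EBFP2, followed by WPRE. The annotation tool labels this promoter as a Moloney murine leukemia virus LTR fragment, which corresponds to the MPSV promoter named in the record. As expected for the CROP-seq design, the human U6 promoter and S. pyogenes gRNA scaffold lie just upstream of the truncated 3' LTR, so the guide cassette is copied during reverse transcription. It is also included in the 3' end of the polyadenylated EBFP2 transcript, allowing the guide identity to be read in single-cell RNA-seq. Between U6 and the scaffold is a roughly 1.9 kb stretch that contains a hit to a bacterial deoC1 gene. This is presumably a filler to be replaced by the guide spacer, although the record does not say so.

The vector is intended for pooled CRISPR screens paired with 3' or 5' scRNA-seq capture. Transduced cells are isolated by FACS on blue fluorescence rather than by drug selection. Cas9 is not encoded and must be supplied separately.
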