Addgene plasmid #220472: CROPseq-MPSV-eBFP2
Purpose: (Empty Backbone) Expresses either functional CRISPR gRNAs from the hU6-promotor and empowers pairing of CRISPR screens with 3' and 5' scRNA-Seq capturing by FACS-sorting on eBFP2+ without prior resistance selection
Depositing lab: Christian Krebs. Depositing organization: Universitaetsklinikum Hamburg-Eppendorf. Publication: Targeting T cell plasticity in kidney and gut inflammation by pooled single-cell CRISPR screening. Enk LUB, Hellmig M, Riecken K, Kilian C, Datlinger P, Jauch-Speer SL, Neben T, Sultana Z, Sivayoganathan V, Borchers A, Paust HJ, Zhao Y, Asada N, Liu S, Agalioti T, Pelczar P, Wiech T, Bock C, Huber TB, Huber S, Bonn S, Gagliani N, Fehse B, Panzer U, Krebs CF. Sci Immunol. 2024 Jun 14;9(96):eadd6774. doi: 10.1126/sciimmunol.add6774. Epub 2024 Jun 14. PubMed 38875317.
Backbone
  Vector backbone: CROPseq-Guide-Puro
  Backbone manufacturer: Christoph Bock lab
  Backbone size (bp): 7820
  Modifications to backbone: Exchange of EF1a-Puromycin cassette with MPSV-eBFP2 cassette
  Vector type: Mammalian Expression, Lentiviral, CRISPR
  Selectable markers: EBFP2-fluorescence
Growth in bacteria
  Bacterial resistance: Ampicillin, 100 μg/mL
  Growth temperature: 37°C
  Growth strain: NEB Stable
  Copy number: Unknown
Resource information
  A portion of this plasmid was derived from a plasmid made by: We received the CROPseq-Guide-Puro-vector from Paul Datlinger from Christoph Bocks Lab (CeMM Research Center for Molecular Medicine of the Austrian Academy of Sciences). Further, the MPSV-eBFP2-insert was received from Kristoffer Riecken from Boris Fehses lab (Departement of Stem cell Transplantation at the University Medical Center Hamburg-Eppendorf).
Terms and licenses: Academic/Nonprofit Terms; Industry Terms: Not Available to Industry
How to cite: CROPseq-MPSV-eBFP2 was a gift from Christian Krebs (Addgene plasmid # 220472 ; http://n2t.net/addgene:220472 ; RRID:Addgene_220472)
